Addgene plasmid #143588: TFORF2371
Purpose: Lentiviral vector for overexpressing transcription factor ORFs with unique 24-bp barcodes. Barcodes facilitate identification of transcription factors in pooled screens.
Depositing lab: Feng Zhang. Depositing organization: Broad Institute. Publication: A transcription factor atlas of directed differentiation. Joung J, Ma S, Tay T, Geiger-Schuller KR, Kirchgatterer PC, Verdine VK, Guo B, Arias-Garcia MA, Allen WE, Singh A, Kuksenko O, Abudayyeh OO, Gootenberg JS, Fu Z, Macrae RK, Buenrostro JD, Regev A, Zhang F. Cell. 2023 Jan 5;186(1):209-229.e26. doi: 10.1016/j.cell.2022.11.026. PubMed 36608654.
Backbone
  Vector backbone: pLX_TRC317
  Backbone manufacturer: Broad Institute Genetic Perturbation Platform
  Backbone size w/o insert (bp): 8264
  Vector type: Mammalian Expression, Lentiviral
  Selectable markers: Puromycin
Growth in bacteria
  Bacterial resistance: Ampicillin, 100 μg/mL
  Growth temperature: 30°C
  Growth strain: NEB Stable
  Copy number: High Copy
Gene/Insert
  Gene/Insert name: ZNF468
  Species: H. sapiens (human)
  Insert size (bp): 1670
  Entrez Gene: ZNF468
  Promoter: EF1a
  Cloning method: Unknown
  Sequencing primers: 5′ GGGTGGAGACTGAAGTTAGGCCAG; 3′ CACATAGCGTAAAAGGAGCAACATAG
Terms and licenses: Academic/Nonprofit Terms; Industry Terms: Not Available to Industry
Depositor comments: NM_001008801,ENST00000595646 . The transcription factor ORF portion of this plasmid was synthesized by Genewiz. Please test multiple small colonies in case of plasmid recombination. To make this collection available in a timely manner, a portion of this collection was not fully sequenced by Addgene. If an Addgene verified full plasmid sequence is not available, please contact us prior to placing an order to request the full sequence.
How to cite: TFORF2371 was a gift from Feng Zhang (Addgene plasmid # 143588 ; http://n2t.net/addgene:143588 ; RRID:Addgene_143588)
