[The description below was written by a language model from this plasmid's Addgene catalogue record and pLannotate feature annotations shown in this document.]
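Description:
TFORF2371 is a third-generation-style, self-inactivating lentiviral expression plasmid built on the pLX_TRC317 backbone from the Broad Institute Genetic Perturbation Platform. It carries the human zinc-finger transcription factor ZNF468 as a synthesized open reading frame of about 1.7 kb. In bacteria it is maintained through a high-copy ColE1/pUC-type origin with ampicillin selection (AmpR under its own bla promoter). An f1 origin and remnants of a lac/lacZα cloning region are also present. The depositor warns that the plasmid can recombine, as is common for LTR-containing vectors.

The viral portion begins with an RSV promoter fused to a truncated HIV-1 5' LTR, which drives production of the packageable genomic RNA without requiring Tat. This is followed by the Ψ packaging signal with a gag fragment, the Rev response element for nuclear export, and a cPPT/CTS that aids nuclear import of the provirus. An SV40 promoter drives puromycin N-acetyltransferase for selection of transduced mammalian cells, and a separate EF-1α promoter drives constitutive expression of the ORF. The automated annotation labels the start of the insert as a ZNF701 fragment. This most likely reflects sequence similarity among KRAB zinc-finger family members rather than a different insert, since the catalogue entry and reference transcripts identify it as ZNF468. A WPRE downstream enhances transcript expression, and the ΔU3 3' LTR inactivates the viral promoter after integration.

According to the record, each construct in this collection carries a unique 24-bp barcode, although the feature table does not annotate it. The barcode allows the overexpressed transcription factor to be identified in pooled screens, such as those for directed differentiation.
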