Features (pLannotate 1.2.2; 31 found; start..end, strand, type, name):
      5..231     +  promoter       RSV promoter: Rous sarcoma virus enhancer/promoter
    232..412     +  LTR            5' LTR (truncated): truncated 5' long terminal repeat (LTR) from HIV-1
    459..584     +  misc_feature   HIV-1 Ψ: packaging signal of human immunodeficiency virus type 1
    568..931     +  CDS            HIV-1 gag (fragment): gag protein from human immunodeficiency virus 1; gag
   1077..1310    +  misc_feature   RRE: The Rev response element (RRE) of HIV-1 allows for Rev-dependent mRNA export from the nucleus to the cytoplasm.
   1687..1713    +  CDS            Rev (fragment): human immunodeficiency virus 1 (HIV-1) Rev protein; rev; enhances nuclear export of unspliced and incompletely spliced viral mRNAs
   1720..1743    +  promoter       SV40 promoter (fragment): SV40 early promoter
   1744..1815    +  promoter       SV40 promoter (fragment): SV40 enhancer and early promoter
   1839..1974    +  rep_origin     SV40 ori: SV40 origin of replication
   2020..2616    +  CDS            PuroR (fragment): puromycin N-acetyltransferase; pac from Streptomyces; confers resistance to puromycin
   2665..2782    +  misc_feature   cPPT/CTS: central polypurine tract and central termination sequence of HIV-1
   2847..2913    +  CDS            small t antigen (fragment): SV40 (simian virus 40) small t antigen
   2920..4098    +  promoter       EF-1α promoter: strong constitutive promoter for human elongation factor EF-1α
   4088..4789    +  CDS            ZNF701 (fragment): ZN701_HUMAN - Experimental evidence at protein level: Swiss-Prot protein existence level 1. May be involved in transcriptional regulation. From Homo sapiens (Human).
   5696..5749    +  promoter       U6 promoter (fragment): RNA polymerase III promoter for human U6 snRNA
   5791..6379    +  misc_feature   WPRE: woodchuck hepatitis virus posttranscriptional regulatory element
   6430..6449    +  misc_feature   cPPT/CTS (fragment): central polypurine tract and central termination sequence of HIV-1
   6451..6684    +  LTR            3' LTR (ΔU3): self-inactivating 3' long terminal repeat (LTR) from HIV-1
   6762..6883    +  polyA_signal   SV40 poly(A) signal: SV40 polyadenylation signal
   6923..7058    +  rep_origin     SV40 ori: SV40 origin of replication
   7079..7097    -  promoter       T7 promoter: promoter for bacteriophage T7 RNA polymerase
   7105..7260    +  CDS            lacZα (fragment): LacZα fragment of β-galactosidase; lacZ fragment
   7265..7693    +  rep_origin     f1 ori (sequence partly withheld): f1 bacteriophage origin of replication; arrow indicates direction of (+) strand synthesis
   7746..7850    +  promoter       AmpR promoter: bla
   7851..8711    +  CDS            AmpR: β-lactamase; bla; confers resistance to ampicillin, carbenicillin, and related antibiotics
   8882..9470    +  rep_origin     ori: high-copy-number ColE1/pMB1/pBR322/pUC origin of replication
   9653..9745    +  CDS            lacI (fragment): lac repressor; lacI; The lac repressor binds to the lac operator to inhibit transcription in E. coli. This inhibition can be relieved by adding lactose or isopropyl-β-D-thiogalactopyranoside (IPTG).
   9758..9779    +  protein_bind   CAP binding site: CAP binding activates transcription in the presence of cAMP. E. coli catabolite activator protein
   9794..9824    +  promoter       lac promoter: promoter for the E. coli lac operon
   9832..9848    +  protein_bind   lac operator: The lac repressor binds to the lac operator to inhibit transcription in E. coli. This inhibition can be relieved by adding lactose or isopropyl-β-D-thiogalactopyranoside (IPTG). lac repressor encoded by lacI
   9893..9911    +  promoter       T3 promoter: promoter for bacteriophage T3 RNA polymerase
>Addgene plasmid #143588 | TFORF2371 | addgene full sequence | sequence record 462948 | Addgene NGS Result
TTAATGTAGTCTTATGCAATACTCTTGTAGTCTTGCAACATGGTAACGATGAGTTAGCAACATGCCTTAC
AAGGAGAGAAAAAGCACCGTGCATGCCGATTGGTGGAAGTAAGGTGGTACGATCGTGCCTTATTAGGAAG
GCAACAGACGGGTCTGACATGGATTGGACGAACCACTGAATTGCCGCATTGCAGAGATATTGTATTTAAG
TGCCTAGCTCGATACATAAACGGGTCTCTCTGGTTAGACCAGATCTGAGCCTGGGAGCTCTCTGGCTAAC
TAGGGAACCCACTGCTTAAGCCTCAATAAAGCTTGCCTTGAGTGCTTCAAGTAGTGTGTGCCCGTCTGTT
GTGTGACTCTGGTAACTAGAGATCCCTCAGACCCTTTTAGTCAGTGTGGAAAATCTCTAGCAGTGGCGCC
CGAACAGGGACTTGAAAGCGAAAGGGAAACCAGAGGAGCTCTCTCGACGCAGGACTCGGCTTGCTGAAGC
GCGCACGGCAAGAGGCGAGGGGCGGCGACTGGTGAGTACGCCAAAAATTTTGACTAGCGGAGGCTAGAAG
GAGAGAGATGGGTGCGAGAGCGTCAGTATTAAGCGGGGGAGAATTAGATCGCGATGGGAAAAAATTCGGT
TAAGGCCAGGGGGAAAGAAAAAATATAAATTAAAACATATAGTATGGGCAAGCAGGGAGCTAGAACGATT
CGCAGTTAATCCTGGCCTGTTAGAAACATCAGAAGGCTGTAGACAAATACTGGGACAGCTACAACCATCC
CTTCAGACAGGATCAGAAGAACTTAGATCATTATATAATACAGTAGCAACCCTCTATTGTGTGCATCAAA
GGATAGAGATAAAAGACACCAAGGAAGCTTTAGACAAGATAGAGGAAGAGCAAAACAAAAGTAAGACCAC
CGCACAGCAAGCGGCCGCTGATCTTCAGACCTGGAGGAGGAGATATGAGGGACAATTGGAGAAGTGAATT
ATATAAATATAAAGTAGTAAAAATTGAACCATTAGGAGTAGCACCCACCAAGGCAAAGAGAAGAGTGGTG
CAGAGAGAAAAAAGAGCAGTGGGAATAGGAGCTTTGTTCCTTGGGTTCTTGGGAGCAGCAGGAAGCACTA
TGGGCGCAGCGTCAATGACGCTGACGGTACAGGCCAGACAATTATTGTCTGGTATAGTGCAGCAGCAGAA
CAATTTGCTGAGGGCTATTGAGGCGCAACAGCATCTGTTGCAACTCACAGTCTGGGGCATCAAGCAGCTC
CAGGCAAGAATCCTGGCTGTGGAAAGATACCTAAAGGATCAACAGCTCCTGGGGATTTGGGGTTGCTCTG
GAAAACTCATTTGCACCACTGCTGTGCCTTGGAATGCTAGTTGGAGTAATAAATCTCTGGAACAGATTTG
GAATCACACGACCTGGATGGAGTGGGACAGAGAAATTAACAATTACACAAGCTTAATACACTCCTTAATT
GAAGAATCGCAAAACCAGCAAGAAAAGAATGAACAAGAATTATTGGAATTAGATAAATGGGCAAGTTTGT
GGAATTGGTTTAACATAACAAATTGGCTGTGGTATATAAAATTATTCATAATGATAGTAGGAGGCTTGGT
AGGTTTAAGAATAGTTTTTGCTGTACTTTCTATAGTGAATAGAGTTAGGCAGGGATATTCACCATTATCG
TTTCAGACCCACCTCCCAACCCCGAGGGGACCCATGCATTGCATCTCAATTAGTCAGCAACCAGGTGTGG
AAAGTCCCCAGGCTCCCCAGCAGGCAGAAGTATGCAAAGCATGCGTCTCAATTAGTCAGCAACCATAGTC
CCGCCCCTAACTCCGCCCATCCCGCCCCTAACTCCGCCCAGTTCCGCCCATTCTCCGCCCCATGGCTGAC
TAATTTTTTTTATTTATGCAGAGGCCGAGGCCGCCTCGGCCTCTGAGCTATTCCAGAAGTAGTGAGGAGG
CTTTTTTGGAGGCCTAGGCTTTTGCAAAAAGCTTTCTAGAGGTACCACCGGAGCTTACCATGACCGAGTA
CAAGCCCACGGTGCGCCTCGCCACCCGCGACGACGTCCCCAGGGCCGTACGCACCCTCGCCGCCGCGTTC
GCCGACTACCCCGCCACGCGCCACACCGTCGATCCGGACCGCCACATCGAGCGGGTCACCGAGCTGCAAG
AACTCTTCCTCACGCGCGTCGGGCTCGACATCGGCAAGGTGTGGGTCGCGGACGACGGCGCCGCCGTGGC
GGTCTGGACCACGCCGGAGAGCGTCGAAGCGGGGGCGGTGTTCGCCGAGATCGGCCCGCGCATGGCCGAG
TTGAGCGGTTCCCGGCTGGCCGCGCAGCAACAGATGGAAGGCCTCCTGGCGCCGCACCGGCCCAAGGAGC
CCGCGTGGTTCCTGGCCACCGTCGGCGTCTCGCCCGACCACCAGGGCAAGGGTCTGGGCAGCGCCGTCGT
GCTCCCCGGAGTGGAGGCGGCCGAGCGCGCCGGGGTGCCCGCCTTCCTGGAGACCTCCGCGCCCCGCAAC
CTCCCCTTCTACGAGCGGCTCGGCTTCACCGTCACCGCCGACGTCGAGGTGCCCGAAGGACCGCGCACCT
GGTGCATGACCCGCAAGCCCGGTGCCAGTTAACGAATTCTAGATCTTGAGACAAATGGCAGTATTCATCC
ACAATTTTAAAAGAAAAGGGGGGATTGGGGGGTACAGTGCAGGGGAAAGAATAGTAGACATAATAGCAAC
AGACATACAAACTAAAGAATTACAAAAACAAATTACAAAAATTCAAAATTTTCGGGTTTATTACAGGGAC
AGCAGAGATCCACTTTGGCGCCGGCTCGAGGCCTGCAGGTGCAAAGATGGATAAAGTTTTAAACAGAGAG
GAATCTTTGCAGCTAATGGACCTTCTAGGTCTTGAAAGGAGTGGGAATTGGCTCCGGTGCCCGTCAGTGG
GCAGAGCGCACATCGCCCACAGTCCCCGAGAAGTTGGGGGGAGGGGTCGGCAATTGAACCGGTGCCTAGA
GAAGGTGGCGCGGGGTAAACTGGGAAAGTGATGTCGTGTACTGGCTCCGCCTTTTTCCCGAGGGTGGGGG
AGAACCGTATATAAGTGCAGTAGTCGCCGTGAACGTTCTTTTTCGCAACGGGTTTGCCGCCAGAACACAG
GTAAGTGCCGTGTGTGGTTCCCGCGGGCCTGGCCTCTTTACGGGTTATGGCCCTTGCGTGCCTTGAATTA
CTTCCACCTGGCTGCAGTACGTGATTCTTGATCCCGAGCTTCGGGTTGGAAGTGGGTGGGAGAGTTCGAG
GCCTTGCGCTTAAGGAGCCCCTTCGCCTCGTGCTTGAGTTGAGGCCTGGCCTGGGCGCTGGGGCCGCCGC
GTGCGAATCTGGTGGCACCTTCGCGCCTGTCTCGCTGCTTTCGATAAGTCTCTAGCCATTTAAAATTTTT
GATGACCTGCTGCGACGCTTTTTTTCTGGCAAGATAGTCTTGTAAATGCGGGCCAAGATCTGCACACTGG
TATTTCGGTTTTTGGGGCCGCGGGCGGCGACGGGGCCCGTGCGTCCCAGCGCACATGTTCGGCGAGGCGG
GGCCTGCGAGCGCGGCCACCGAGAATCGGACGGGGGTAGTCTCAAGCTGGCCGGCCTGCTCTGGTGCCTG
GCCTCGCGCCGCCGTGTATCGCCCCGCCCTGGGCGGCAAGGCTGGCCCGGTCGGCACCAGTTGCGTGAGC
GGAAAGATGGCCGCTTCCCGGCCCTGCTGCAGGGAGCTCAAAATGGAGGACGCGGCGCTCGGGAGAGCGG
GCGGGTGAGTCACCCACACAAAGGAAAAGGGCCTTTCCGTCCTCAGCCGTCGCTTCATGTGACTCCACGG
AGTACCGGGCGCCGTCCAGGCACCTCGATTAGTTCTCGAGCTTTTGGAGTACGTCGTCTTTAGGTTGGGG
GGAGGGGTTTTATGCGATGGAGTTTCCCCACACTGAGTGGGTGGAGACTGAAGTTAGGCCAGCTTGGCAC
TTGATGTAATTCTCCTTGGAATTTGCCCTTTTTGAGTTTGGATCTTGGTTCATTCTCAAGCCTCAGACAG
TGGTTCAAAGTTTTTTTCTTCCATTTCAGGTGTCGTGAGGCTAGCACCGCCACCATGGCTCTTCCTCAGG
GTCTATTGACATTCAGGGACGTGGCCATAGAATTCTCTCAGGAGGAGTGGAAATGCCTGGACCCTGCTCA
GAGGACTTTATACAGGGACGTGATGCTGGAGAATTATAGGAACCTCGTCTCCCTGGATATCTCTTCCAAA
TGCATGTTGAAGACGTTGTCGTCAACAGGGCAAGGCAATACAGAAGTGATCCACACAGGGACATTGCACA
GACAAGCAAGTCATCACATTGGAGAATTTTGTTTCCATGAAATTGAGAAAGACATTCATGGCTTCGAGTT
TCAGTGGAAAGAAGATGAAACAAATGGCCATGCAGCACCCATGACAGAAATCAAAGAGTTGGCTGGTAGT
ACAGGCCAACATGATCAAAGGCATGCTGGAAACAAGCGTATTAAAGATCAGCTTGGATCAAGCTTTCATT
TGCATCTGCCTGAACCGCACATATTTCAGTCTGAAGGGAAAATTGGTAATCAAGTTGAGAAGTCTATCAA
CAATGCTTCCTCAGTTTCAACATCCCAAAGAATTTGTTGTAGGCCCAAAACCCATATTTCTAATAAGTAT
GGAAATAATTCCCTCCATTCTTCATTACTCACACAAAAATGGGAAGTACACATGAGAGAAAAATCTTTTG
AATGTATACAGAGCTTCAAATCCTTTAATTGCAGCTCACTCTTAAAAAAACATCAGATAATTCACTTAGA
AGAGAAACAATGTAAATGTGATGTATGTGGCAAGGTCTTTAATCAGAAGCGATACCTTGCCTGCCATCGT
AGATGTCACACTGGTGAGAAACCTTACAAGTGTAATGAGTGTGGCAAGACCTTTGGTCATAATTCATCCC
TCTTCATTCACAAAGCGCTTCATACTGGAGAGAAACCTTATGAATGTGAAGAATGTGACAAAGTTTTCAG
TCGCAAATCACACCTTGAAAGACATAAGAGGATTCATACTGGAGAGAAACCATACAAATGTAAGGTTTGT
GATGAGGCTTTCGCATATAATTCATATCTGGCAAAACATACTATACTTCACACTGGAGAGAAACCTTACA
CATGTAATGAATGTGGCAAAGTTTTTAATCGACTATCAACCCTTGCACGCCATCATAGACTTCATACTGG
AGAGAAACCTTACAAATGTGAAGAGTGTGACAAAGTTTTCAGTCGCAAATCACACCTTGAAAGACATAGG
AGGATTCATAGTGGAGAGAAACCTTACAAATGTGAAGAATGTTGCAAAGTTTTCAGTCGCAAATCAAACC
TGGAAAGACACAGGAGGATTCATACTGGAGAGAAACCATACAAATGTAAGGTTTGTGACAAGGCTTTCCA
GAGGGATTCACACCTGGCACAACATCAGAGAGTTCATACTGGAGAGAAACCTTACAAGTGTAATGAGTGT
GGCAAGACCTTCGGTCAGACATCATCGCTTATAATCCATCGTAGGCTTCATACTGGAGAGAAACCTTACA
AGTGTAATGAGTGTGGCAAGACCTTCAGTCAGATGTCATCCCTTGTATACCATCATAGGCTTCATAGTGG
AGAGAAGCCTTAGTAATGAACTAGTCCGTAACTTGAAAGTATTTCGATTTCTTGGCTTTATATATCTTGT
GGAAAGGACGATTGTCGTGAAAGTAGACTACTTTGACGCGTTAAGTCGACAATCAACCTCTGGATTACAA
AATTTGTGAAAGATTGACTGGTATTCTTAACTATGTTGCTCCTTTTACGCTATGTGGATACGCTGCTTTA
ATGCCTTTGTATCATGCTATTGCTTCCCGTATGGCTTTCATTTTCTCCTCCTTGTATAAATCCTGGTTGC
TGTCTCTTTATGAGGAGTTGTGGCCCGTTGTCAGGCAACGTGGCGTGGTGTGCACTGTGTTTGCTGACGC
AACCCCCACTGGTTGGGGCATTGCCACCACCTGTCAGCTCCTTTCCGGGACTTTCGCTTTCCCCCTCCCT
ATTGCCACGGCGGAACTCATCGCCGCCTGCCTTGCCCGCTGCTGGACAGGGGCTCGGCTGTTGGGCACTG
ACAATTCCGTGGTGTTGTCGGGGAAATCATCGTCCTTTCCTTGGCTGCTCGCCTGTGTTGCCACCTGGAT
TCTGCGCGGGACGTCCTTCTGCTACGTCCCTTCGGCCCTCAATCCAGCGGACCTTCCTTCCCGCGGCCTG
CTGCCGGCTCTGCGGCCTCTTCCGCGTCTTCGCCTTCGCCCTCAGACGAGTCGGATCTCCCTTTGGGCCG
CCTCCCCGCGTCGACTTTAAGACCAATGACTTACAAGGCAGCTGTAGATCTTAGCCACTTTTTAAAAGAA
AAGGGGGGACTGGAAGGGCTAATTCACTCCCAACGAAGACAAGATCTGCTTTTTGCTTGTACTGGGTCTC
TCTGGTTAGACCAGATCTGAGCCTGGGAGCTCTCTGGCTAACTAGGGAACCCACTGCTTAAGCCTCAATA
AAGCTTGCCTTGAGTGCTTCAAGTAGTGTGTGCCCGTCTGTTGTGTGACTCTGGTAACTAGAGATCCCTC
AGACCCTTTTAGTCAGTGTGGAAAATCTCTAGCAGTACGTATAGTAGTTCATGTCATCTTATTATTCAGT
ATTTATAACTTGCAAAGAAATGAATATCAGAGAGTGAGAGGAACTTGTTTATTGCAGCTTATAATGGTTA
CAAATAAAGCAATAGCATCACAAATTTCACAAATAAAGCATTTTTTTCACTGCATTCTAGTTGTGGTTTG
TCCAAACTCATCAATGTATCTTATCATGTCTGGCTCTAGCTATCCCGCCCCTAACTCCGCCCATCCCGCC
CCTAACTCCGCCCAGTTCCGCCCATTCTCCGCCCCATGGCTGACTAATTTTTTTTATTTATGCAGAGGCC
GAGGCCGCCTCGGCCTCTGAGCTATTCCAGAAGTAGTGAGGAGGCTTTTTTGGAGGCCTAGGGACGTACC
CAATTCGCCCTATAGTGAGTCGTATTACGCGCGCTCACTGGCCGTCGTTTTACAACGTCGTGACTGGGAA
AACCCTGGCGTTACCCAACTTAATCGCCTTGCAGCACATCCCCCTTTCGCCAGCTGGCGTAATAGCGAAG
AGGCCCGCACCGATCGCCCTTCCCAACAGTTGCGCAGCCTGAATGGCGAATGGG
[124 nt withheld, positions 7265-7388]
C
[91 nt withheld, positions 7390-7480]
A
[49 nt withheld, positions 7482-7530]
CCTTTGACGTTGGAGTCCACGTTCTTT
[37 nt withheld, positions 7558-7594]
ACCCTATCTCGGTCTATTCTTTTGATTTATAAGGGATTTTGCCGATTTCGGCCTATTGGTTAAAAAATGA
GCTGATTTAACAAAAATTTAACGCGAATTTTAACAAAATATTAACGCTTACAATTTAGGTGGCACTTTTC
GGGGAAATGTGCGCGGAACCCCTATTTGTTTATTTTTCTAAATACATTCAAATATGTATCCGCTCATGAG
ACAATAACCCTGATAAATGCTTCAATAATATTGAAAAAGGAAGAGTATGAGTATTCAACATTTCCGTGTC
GCCCTTATTCCCTTTTTTGCGGCATTTTGCCTTCCTGTTTTTGCTCACCCAGAAACGCTGGTGAAAGTAA
AAGATGCTGAAGATCAGTTGGGTGCACGAGTGGGTTACATCGAACTGGATCTCAACAGCGGTAAGATCCT
TGAGAGTTTTCGCCCCGAAGAACGTTTTCCAATGATGAGCACTTTTAAAGTTCTGCTATGTGGCGCGGTA
TTATCCCGTATTGACGCCGGGCAAGAGCAACTCGGTCGCCGCATACACTATTCTCAGAATGACTTGGTTG
AGTACTCACCAGTCACAGAAAAGCATCTTACGGATGGCATGACAGTAAGAGAATTATGCAGTGCTGCCAT
AACCATGAGTGATAACACTGCGGCCAACTTACTTCTGACAACGATCGGAGGACCGAAGGAGCTAACCGCT
TTTTTGCACAACATGGGGGATCATGTAACTCGCCTTGATCGTTGGGAACCGGAGCTGAATGAAGCCATAC
CAAACGACGAGCGTGACACCACGATGCCTGTAGCAATGGCAACAACGTTGCGCAAACTATTAACTGGCGA
ACTACTTACTCTAGCTTCCCGGCAACAATTAATAGACTGGATGGAGGCGGATAAAGTTGCAGGACCACTT
CTGCGCTCGGCCCTTCCGGCTGGCTGGTTTATTGCTGATAAATCTGGAGCCGGTGAGCGTGGGTCTCGCG
GTATCATTGCAGCACTGGGGCCAGATGGTAAGCCCTCCCGTATCGTAGTTATCTACACGACGGGGAGTCA
GGCAACTATGGATGAACGAAATAGACAGATCGCTGAGATAGGTGCCTCACTGATTAAGCATTGGTAACTG
TCAGACCAAGTTTACTCATATATACTTTAGATTGATTTAAAACTTCATTTTTAATTTAAAAGGATCTAGG
TGAAGATCCTTTTTGATAATCTCATGACCAAAATCCCTTAACGTGAGTTTTCGTTCCACTGAGCGTCAGA
CCCCGTAGAAAAGATCAAAGGATCTTCTTGAGATCCTTTTTTTCTGCGCGTAATCTGCTGCTTGCAAACA
AAAAAACCACCGCTACCAGCGGTGGTTTGTTTGCCGGATCAAGAGCTACCAACTCTTTTTCCGAAGGTAA
CTGGCTTCAGCAGAGCGCAGATACCAAATACTGTTCTTCTAGTGTAGCCGTAGTTAGGCCACCACTTCAA
GAACTCTGTAGCACCGCCTACATACCTCGCTCTGCTAATCCTGTTACCAGTGGCTGCTGCCAGTGGCGAT
AAGTCGTGTCTTACCGGGTTGGACTCAAGACGATAGTTACCGGATAAGGCGCAGCGGTCGGGCTGAACGG
GGGGTTCGTGCACACAGCCCAGCTTGGAGCGAACGACCTACACCGAACTGAGATACCTACAGCGTGAGCT
ATGAGAAAGCGCCACGCTTCCCGAAGGGAGAAAGGCGGACAGGTATCCGGTAAGCGGCAGGGTCGGAACA
GGAGAGCGCACGAGGGAGCTTCCAGGGGGAAACGCCTGGTATCTTTATAGTCCTGTCGGGTTTCGCCACC
TCTGACTTGAGCGTCGATTTTTGTGATGCTCGTCAGGGGGGCGGAGCCTATGGAAAAACGCCAGCAACGC
GGCCTTTTTACGGTTCCTGGCCTTTTGCTGGCCTTTTGCTCACATGTTCTTTCCTGCGTTATCCCCTGAT
TCTGTGGATAACCGTATTACCGCCTTTGAGTGAGCTGATACCGCTCGCCGCAGCCGAACGACCGAGCGCA
GCGAGTCAGTGAGCGAGGAAGCGGAAGAGCGCCCAATACGCAAACCGCCTCTCCCCGCGCGTTGGCCGAT
TCATTAATGCAGCTGGCACGACAGGTTTCCCGACTGGAAAGCGGGCAGTGAGCGCAACGCAATTAATGTG
AGTTAGCTCACTCATTAGGCACCCCAGGCTTTACACTTTATGCTTCCGGCTCGTATGTTGTGTGGAATTG
TGAGCGGATAACAATTTCACACAGGAAACAGCTATGACCATGATTACGCCAAGCGCGCAATTAACCCTCA
CTAAAGGGAACAAAAGCTGGAGCTGCAAGC
