>Addgene plasmid #143588 | TFORF2371 | depositor partial sequence | sequence record 282894 | Insert
ACCGCCACCATGGCTCTTCCTCAGGGTCTATTGACATTCAGGGACGTGGCCATAGAATTCTCTCAGGAGG
AGTGGAAATGCCTGGACCCTGCTCAGAGGACTTTATACAGGGACGTGATGCTGGAGAATTATAGGAACCT
CGTCTCCCTGGATATCTCTTCCAAATGCATGTTGAAGACGTTGTCGTCAACAGGGCAAGGCAATACAGAA
GTGATCCACACAGGGACATTGCACAGACAAGCAAGTCATCACATTGGAGAATTTTGTTTCCATGAAATTG
AGAAAGACATTCATGGCTTCGAGTTTCAGTGGAAAGAAGATGAAACAAATGGCCATGCAGCACCCATGAC
AGAAATCAAAGAGTTGGCTGGTAGTACAGGCCAACATGATCAAAGGCATGCTGGAAACAAGCGTATTAAA
GATCAGCTTGGATCAAGCTTTCATTTGCATCTGCCTGAACCGCACATATTTCAGTCTGAAGGGAAAATTG
GTAATCAAGTTGAGAAGTCTATCAACAATGCTTCCTCAGTTTCAACATCCCAAAGAATTTGTTGTAGGCC
CAAAACCCATATTTCTAATAAGTATGGAAATAATTCCCTCCATTCTTCATTACTCACACAAAAATGGGAA
GTACACATGAGAGAAAAATCTTTTGAATGTATACAGAGCTTCAAATCCTTTAATTGCAGCTCACTCTTAA
AAAAACATCAGATAATTCACTTAGAAGAGAAACAATGTAAATGTGATGTATGTGGCAAGGTCTTTAATCA
GAAGCGATACCTTGCCTGCCATCGTAGATGTCACACTGGTGAGAAACCTTACAAGTGTAATGAGTGTGGC
AAGACCTTTGGTCATAATTCATCCCTCTTCATTCACAAAGCGCTTCATACTGGAGAGAAACCTTATGAAT
GTGAAGAATGTGACAAAGTTTTCAGTCGCAAATCACACCTTGAAAGACATAAGAGGATTCATACTGGAGA
GAAACCATACAAATGTAAGGTTTGTGATGAGGCTTTCGCATATAATTCATATCTGGCAAAACATACTATA
CTTCACACTGGAGAGAAACCTTACACATGTAATGAATGTGGCAAAGTTTTTAATCGACTATCAACCCTTG
CACGCCATCATAGACTTCATACTGGAGAGAAACCTTACAAATGTGAAGAGTGTGACAAAGTTTTCAGTCG
CAAATCACACCTTGAAAGACATAGGAGGATTCATAGTGGAGAGAAACCTTACAAATGTGAAGAATGTTGC
AAAGTTTTCAGTCGCAAATCAAACCTGGAAAGACACAGGAGGATTCATACTGGAGAGAAACCATACAAAT
GTAAGGTTTGTGACAAGGCTTTCCAGAGGGATTCACACCTGGCACAACATCAGAGAGTTCATACTGGAGA
GAAACCTTACAAGTGTAATGAGTGTGGCAAGACCTTCGGTCAGACATCATCGCTTATAATCCATCGTAGG
CTTCATACTGGAGAGAAACCTTACAAGTGTAATGAGTGTGGCAAGACCTTCAGTCAGATGTCATCCCTTG
TATACCATCATAGGCTTCATAGTGGAGAGAAGCCTTAGTAATGAACTAGTCCGTAACTTGAAAGTATTTC
GATTTCTTGGCTTTATATATCTTGTGGAAAGGACGATTGTCGTGAAAGTAGACTACTTTG
