>Addgene plasmid #143588 | TFORF2371 | depositor partial sequence | sequence record 282895 | Barcode
TTGTCGTGAAAGTAGACTACTTTG
